Addgene plasmid #247223: pAAV-CaMKIIa-JEDI-2Psub-Kv-WPRE
Purpose: Soma and AIS-localized genetically encoded voltage indicator (GEVI) JEDI-2Psub in AAV production vector for expression in excitatory glutamatergic neurons using the promoter CaMKIIa
Depositing lab: Francois St-Pierre. Depositing organization: Baylor College of Medicine. Publication: All-optical voltage interrogation for probing synaptic plasticity in vivo. Carolan J, Land MA, Lu X, Beau M, Kostadinov D, St-Pierre F, Clark BA, Hausser M. Nat Commun. 2025 Oct 3;16(1):8834. doi: 10.1038/s41467-025-63867-4. PubMed 41044179.
Backbone
  Vector backbone: pAAV-CaMKIIa
  Backbone size w/o insert (bp): 5364
  Total vector size (bp): 6876
  Vector type: Mammalian Expression, AAV
Growth in bacteria
  Bacterial resistance: Ampicillin, 100 μg/mL
  Growth temperature: 37°C
  Growth strain: NEB Stable
  Copy number: Unknown
Gene/Insert
  Gene/Insert name: JEDI-2Psub-Kv (alt names: JEDI2Psub; JEDI-2Psub; JEDI2Psub-Kv)
  Species: Synthetic
  Insert size (bp): 1512
  GenBank ID: PX400569
  Promoter: CaMKIIa
  Tag / fusion protein: Kv (C terminal on insert)
  Cloning method: Restriction Enzyme; 5′ cloning site KpnI (not destroyed); 3′ cloning site HindIII (not destroyed)
  Sequencing primers: 5′ ATGCTGACGAAGGCTCGCGA; 3′ caaaggcattaaagcagcgtatc
Terms and licenses: Academic/Nonprofit Terms; Industry Terms: Not Available to Industry
Depositor comments: This plasmid was packaged into an AAV and tested in vivo in the corresponding publication.
How to cite: pAAV-CaMKIIa-JEDI-2Psub-Kv-WPRE was a gift from Francois St-Pierre (Addgene plasmid # 247223 ; http://n2t.net/addgene:247223 ; RRID:Addgene_247223)
