[The description below was written by a language model from this plasmid's Addgene catalogue record and pLannotate feature annotations shown in this document.]
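Description:
pAAV-CaMKIIa-JEDI-2Psub-Kv-WPRE is an adeno-associated virus transfer plasmid of about 6.9 kb, built on a pAAV-CaMKIIa backbone for producing recombinant AAV that expresses a genetically encoded voltage indicator in mammalian neurons. In bacteria it is maintained through a high-copy ColE1/pUC-type origin and selected with ampicillin via the β-lactamase gene. An f1 phage origin is also present, and the recorded growth strain is a recombination-deficient one suited to repeat-containing plasmids. The expression cassette is flanked by AAV2 inverted terminal repeats, which direct replication and packaging of the intervening DNA into viral particles. The automated annotation finds a complete ITR on the 3′ side but only short ITR fragments on the 5′ side.

Within the ITRs, the mouse CaMKIIα promoter restricts expression to excitatory glutamatergic neurons and drives the synthetic 1.5 kb insert JEDI-2Psub-Kv, cloned between KpnI and HindIII sites. The annotation tool recognises a GFP-derived coding segment within the insert, corresponding to the fluorescent reporter portion of the indicator. The sequence upstream of it, presumably the voltage-sensing part, is not annotated. At the C terminus the sensor is fused to a fragment matching the rat Kv2.1 (Kcnb1) potassium channel, the "Kv" tag, which according to the record confines the sensor to the soma and axon initial segment rather than letting it spread through the neuropil. A WPRE downstream of the coding sequence enhances transcript stability and expression, and the human growth hormone polyadenylation signal terminates the transcript. The depositor notes that the plasmid was packaged into AAV and tested in vivo, in published work on all-optical voltage recording to probe synaptic plasticity.
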