Features (pLannotate 1.2.2; 16 found; start..end, strand, type, name):
     12..39      +  repeat_region  AAV2 ITR (fragment): inverted terminal repeat of adeno-associated virus serotype 2 inverted
     68..95      +  repeat_region  AAV2 ITR (fragment): inverted terminal repeat of adeno-associated virus serotype 2 inverted
    149..1437    +  promoter       CaMKII promoter: promoter for the mouse calcium/calmodulin-dependent kinase II α subunit
   1917..2636    +  CDS            cEGFP: cEGFP is a basic (constitutively fluorescent) green fluorescent protein published in 2008, derived from Aequorea victoria.
   2781..2975    +  CDS            Kcnb1 (fragment): KCNB1_RAT - Experimental evidence at protein level: Swiss-Prot protein existence level 1. Voltage-gated potassium channel that mediates transmembrane potassium transport in excitable membranes, primarily in the brain, but also in the pancreas and cardiovascular system. Contributes to the regulation of the action potential (AP) repolarization, duration and frequency of repetitive AP firing in neurons, muscle cells and endocrine cells and plays a role in homeostatic attenuation of electrical excitability throughout the brain (PubMed:10024359, PubMed:10618149, PubMed:12451110, PubMed:17379638, Pu
   2982..3006    +  misc_feature   MCS (fragment): pBluescript multiple cloning site
   3006..3594    +  misc_feature   WPRE: woodchuck hepatitis virus posttranscriptional regulatory element
   3626..4102    +  polyA_signal   hGH poly(A) signal: human growth hormone polyadenylation signal
   4142..4282    +  repeat_region  AAV2 ITR: inverted terminal repeat of adeno-associated virus serotype 2 inverted
   4287..4338    -  misc_feature   bom (fragment): basis of mobility region from pBR322
   4357..4812    +  rep_origin     f1 ori (sequence partly withheld): f1 bacteriophage origin of replication; arrow indicates direction of (+) strand synthesis
   4813..4862    -  misc_feature   bom (fragment): basis of mobility region from pBR322
   4964..4999    -  CDS            rop (fragment): Rop protein, which maintains plasmids at low copy number; rop
   5094..5198    +  promoter       AmpR promoter: bla
   5199..6059    +  CDS            AmpR: β-lactamase; bla; confers resistance to ampicillin, carbenicillin, and related antibiotics
   6230..6818    +  rep_origin     ori: high-copy-number ColE1/pMB1/pBR322/pUC origin of replication
>Addgene plasmid #247223 | pAAV-CaMKIIa-JEDI-2Psub-Kv-WPRE | addgene full sequence | sequence record 491261 | Addgene NGS Result
CCTGCAGGCAGCTGCGCGCTCGCTCGCTCACTGAGGCCGCCCGGGCGTCGGGCGACCTTTGGTCGCCCGG
CCTCAGTGAGCGAGCGAGCGCGCAGAGAGGGAGTGGCCAACTCCATCACTAGGGGTTCCTGCGGCCGCAC
GCGTTTAACATTATGGCCTTAGGTCACTTCATCTCCATGGGGTTCTTCTTCTGATTTTCTAGAAAATGAG
ATGGGGGTGCAGAGAGCTTCCTCAGTGACCTGCCCAGGGTCACATCAGAAATGTCAGAGCTAGAACTTGA
ACTCAGATTACTAATCTTAAATTCCATGCCTTGGGGGCATGCAAGTACGATATACAGAAGGAGTGAACTC
ATTAGGGCAGATGACCAATGAGTTTAGGAAAGAAGAGTCCAGGGCAGGGTACATCTACACCACCCGCCCA
GCCCTGGGTGAGTCCAGCCACGTTCACCTCATTATAGTTGCCTCTCTCCAGTCCTACCTTGACGGGAAGC
ACAAGCAGAAACTGGGACAGGAGCCCCAGGAGACCAAATCTTCATGGTCCCTCTGGGAGGATGGGTGGGG
AGAGCTGTGGCAGAGGCCTCAGGAGGGGCCCTGCTGCTCAGTGGTGACAGATAGGGGTGAGAAAGCAGAC
AGAGTCATTCCGTCAGCATTCTGGGTCTGTTTGGTACTTCTTCTCACGCTAAGGTGGCGGTGTGATATGC
ACAATGGCTAAAAAGCAGGGAGAGCTGGAAAGAAACAAGGACAGAGACAGAGGCCAAGTCAACCAGACCA
ATTCCCAGAGGAAGCAAAGAAACCATTACAGAGACTACAAGGGGGAAGGGAAGGAGAGATGAATTAGCTT
CCCCTGTAAACCTTAGAACCCAGCTGTTGCCAGGGCAACGGGGCAATACCTGTCTCTTCAGAGGAGATGA
AGTTGCCAGGGTAACTACATCCTGTCTTTCTCAAGGACCATCCCAGAATGTGGCACCCACTAGCCGTTAC
CATAGCAACTGCCTCTTTGCCCCACTTAATCCCATCCCGTCTGTTAAAAGGGCCCTATAGTTGGAGGTGG
GGGAGGTAGGAAGAGCGATGATCACTTGTGGACTAAGTTTGTTCGCATCCCCTTCTCCAACCCCCTCAGT
ACATCACCCTGGGGGAACAGGGTCCACTTGCTCCTGGGCCCACACAGTCCTGCAGTATTGTGTATATAAG
GCCAGGGCAAAGAGGAGCAGGTTTTAAAGTGAAAGGCAGGCAGGTGTTGGGGAGGCAGTTACCGGGGCAA
CGGGAACAGGGCGTTTCGGAGGTGGTTGCCATGGGGACCTGGATGCTGACGAAGGCTCGCGAGGCTGTGA
GCAGCCACAGTGCCCTGCTCAGAAGCCCCAAGCTCGTCAGTCAAGCCGGTTCTCCGTTTGCACTCAGGAG
CACGGGCAGGCGAGTGGCCCCTAGTTCTGGGGGCAGCTCTAGAGCGGTACCGGATCCGCCACCATGGAGA
CGACTGTGAGGTATGAACAGGGGTCAGAGCTCACTAAAACTTCGAGCTCTCCAACAGCAGATGAGCCCAC
GATAAAGATTGATGATGGTCGTGATGAGGGTAATGAACAAGACAGCTGTTCCAATACCATTAGGAGAAAA
ATTTCCCCGTTTGTGATGTCATTTGGATTCAGAGTATTTGGAGTTGTGCTTATCATTGTAGACATCATAG
TGGTGATTGTGGATCTGGCCATCAGTGAGAAGAAAAGAGGCATTAGAGAGATTCTTGAAGGTGTTTCCCT
GGCTATAGCACTCTTCTTCCTTGTTGATGTTCTCATGAGAGTGTTTGTTGAAGGCTTCAAGAACTATTTC
CGGTCCAAACTGGTTACTTTGGATGCAGTCATAGTAGTGGGCACTCTGCTAATTAATATGACCTACTCCT
TCTCTGACCTTGCTGCCTTTAACAGCGAGAACGTGTATATTACCGCGGATAAACAGAAAAACGGCATTAA
AGCGAACTTTACCGTGCGCCATAACGTGGAAGATGGCAGCGTGCAGCTGGCGGATCATTATCAGCAGAAC
ACCCCGATTGGCGATGGCCCGGTGCTGCTGCCGGATAACCATTATCTGAGCCACCAGACCGTGCTGAGCA
AAGATCCGAACGAAAAACGCGATCACATGGTGCTGCTGGAATTTGTGACCGCAGCGGGCATTACACACGG
CATGGATGAACTGTATGGCGGCACCGGCGGCAGCGCGAGCCAGGGCGAAGAACTGTTTACCGGCGTGGTG
CCGATTCTGGTGGAACTGGATGGCGATGTGAACGGCCATAAATTTAGCGTGCGCGGCGAAGGCGAAGGCG
ATGCGACCATTGGCAAACTGACCCTGAAATTTATTTGCACCACCGGCAAACTACCGGTGCCGTGGCCGAC
CCTGGTGACCACCTTAACCTATGGCGTGCAGTGCTTTAGCCGCTATCCGGATCATATGAAACGCCATGAT
TTTTTTAAAAGCGCGATGCCGGAAGGCTATGTGCAGGAACGCACCATTAGCTTTAAAGATGATGGCAAAT
ATAAAACCCGCGCGGTGGTGAAATTTGAAGGCGATACCCTGGTGAACCGCATTGAACTGAAAGGCACCGA
TTTTAAAGAAGATGGCAACATTCTGGGGCATAAACTGGAATATGATTGGACAGATCAGATGCCGCACATG
GTTACTCTTCTTCGAGTTCTGAAAATTGTTATCTTAATAAGAATATTTCGCCTGGCTTCACAGAAGAAAC
AACTTGAAGTGGTAACCGGTTCTTCAGGTTCATCTGGATCTTCCACGCGTCAGTCCCAGCCCATCCTCAA
CACCAAGGAGATGGCCCCGCAGAGCAAGCCTCCAGAGGAGCTGGAGATGAGCAGCATGCCCAGCCCCGTG
GCCCCTCTGCCCGCACGCACGGAGGGCGTCATCGACATGCGGAGCATGTCCAGCATTGACAGCTTCATCA
GCTGTGCCACGGACTTCCCTGAAGCCACCAGATTCTGATAAGAATTCGATATCAAGCTTATCGATAATCA
ACCTCTGGATTACAAAATTTGTGAAAGATTGACTGGTATTCTTAACTATGTTGCTCCTTTTACGCTATGT
GGATACGCTGCTTTAATGCCTTTGTATCATGCTATTGCTTCCCGTATGGCTTTCATTTTCTCCTCCTTGT
ATAAATCCTGGTTGCTGTCTCTTTATGAGGAGTTGTGGCCCGTTGTCAGGCAACGTGGCGTGGTGTGCAC
TGTGTTTGCTGACGCAACCCCCACTGGTTGGGGCATTGCCACCACCTGTCAGCTCCTTTCCGGAACTTTC
GCTTTCCCCCTCCCTATTGCCACGGCGGAACTCATCGCCGCCTGCCTTGCCCGCTGCTGGACAGGGGCTC
GGCTGTTGGGCACTGACAATTCCGTGGTGTTGTCGGGGAAATCATCGTCCTTTCCTTGGCTGCTCGCCTA
TGTTGCCACCTGGATTCTGCGCGGGACGTCCTTCTGCTACGTCCCTTCGGCCCTCAATCCAGCGGACCTT
CCTTCCCGCGGCCTGCTGCCGGCTCTGCGGCCTCTTCCGCGTCTTCGCCTTCGCCCTCAGACGAGTCGGA
TCTCCCTTTGGGCCGCCTCCCCGCATCGATACCGAGCGCTGCTCGAGAGATCTACGGGTGGCATCCCTGT
GACCCCTCCCCAGTGCCTCTCCTGGCCCTGGAAGTTGCCACTCCAGTGCCCACCAGCCTTGTCCTAATAA
AATTAAGTTGCATCATTTTGTCTGACTAGGTGTCCTTCTATAATATTATGGGGTGGAGGGGGGTGGTATG
GAGCAAGGGGCAAGTTGGGAAGACAACCTGTAGGGCCTGCGGGGTCTATTGGGAACCAAGCTGGAGTGCA
GTGGCACAATCTTGGCTCACTGCAATCTCCGCCTCCTGGGTTCAAGCGATTCTCCTGCCTCAGCCTCCCG
AGTTGTTGGGATTCCAGGCATGCATGACCAGGCTCAGCTAATTTTTGTTTTTTTGGTAGAGACGGGGTTT
CACCATATTGGCCAGGCTGGTCTCCAACTCCTAATCTCAGGTGATCTACCCACCTTGGCCTCCCAAATTG
CTGGGATTACAGGCGTGAACCACTGCTCCCTTCCCTGTCCTTCTGATTTTGTAGGTAACCACGTGCGGAC
CGAGCGGCCGCAGGAACCCCTAGTGATGGAGTTGGCCACTCCCTCTCTGCGCGCTCGCTCGCTCACTGAG
GCCGGGCGACCAAAGGTCGCCCGACGCCCGGGCTTTGCCCGGGCGGCCTCAGTGAGCGAGCGAGCGCGCA
GCTGCCTGCAGGGGCGCCTGATGCGGTATTTTCTCCTTACGCATCTGTGCGGTATTTCACACCGCATA
[95 nt withheld, positions 4339-4433]
T
[46 nt withheld, positions 4435-4480]
C
[141 nt withheld, positions 4482-4622]
CCTTTGACGTTGGAGTCCACGTTCTTT
[37 nt withheld, positions 4650-4686]
ACTCTATCTCGGGCTATTCTTTTGATTTATAAGGGATTTTGCCGATTTCGGTCTATTGGTTAAAAAATGA
GCTGATTTAACAAAAATTTAACGCGAATTTTAACAAAATATTAACGTTTACAATTTTATGGTGCACTCTC
AGTACAATCTGCTCTGATGCCGCATAGTTAAGCCAGCCCCGACACCCGCCAACACCCGCTGACGCGCCCT
GACGGGCTTGTCTGCTCCCGGCATCCGCTTACAGACAAGCTGTGACCGTCTCCGGGAGCTGCATGTGTCA
GAGGTTTTCACCGTCATCACCGAAACGCGCGAGACGAAAGGGCCTCGTGATACGCCTATTTTTATAGGTT
AATGTCATGATAATAATGGTTTCTTAGACGTCAGGTGGCACTTTTCGGGGAAATGTGCGCGGAACCCCTA
TTTGTTTATTTTTCTAAATACATTCAAATATGTATCCGCTCATGAGACAATAACCCTGATAAATGCTTCA
ATAATATTGAAAAAGGAAGAGTATGAGTATTCAACATTTCCGTGTCGCCCTTATTCCCTTTTTTGCGGCA
TTTTGCCTTCCTGTTTTTGCTCACCCAGAAACGCTGGTGAAAGTAAAAGATGCTGAAGATCAGTTGGGTG
CACGAGTGGGTTACATCGAACTGGATCTCAACAGCGGTAAGATCCTTGAGAGTTTTCGCCCCGAAGAACG
TTTTCCAATGATGAGCACTTTTAAAGTTCTGCTATGTGGCGCGGTATTATCCCGTATTGACGCCGGGCAA
GAGCAACTCGGTCGCCGCATACACTATTCTCAGAATGACTTGGTTGAGTACTCACCAGTCACAGAAAAGC
ATCTTACGGATGGCATGACAGTAAGAGAATTATGCAGTGCTGCCATAACCATGAGTGATAACACTGCGGC
CAACTTACTTCTGACAACGATCGGAGGACCGAAGGAGCTAACCGCTTTTTTGCACAACATGGGGGATCAT
GTAACTCGCCTTGATCGTTGGGAACCGGAGCTGAATGAAGCCATACCAAACGACGAGCGTGACACCACGA
TGCCTGTAGCAATGGCAACAACGTTGCGCAAACTATTAACTGGCGAACTACTTACTCTAGCTTCCCGGCA
ACAATTAATAGACTGGATGGAGGCGGATAAAGTTGCAGGACCACTTCTGCGCTCGGCCCTTCCGGCTGGC
TGGTTTATTGCTGATAAATCTGGAGCCGGTGAGCGTGGGTCTCGCGGTATCATTGCAGCACTGGGGCCAG
ATGGTAAGCCCTCCCGTATCGTAGTTATCTACACGACGGGGAGTCAGGCAACTATGGATGAACGAAATAG
ACAGATCGCTGAGATAGGTGCCTCACTGATTAAGCATTGGTAACTGTCAGACCAAGTTTACTCATATATA
CTTTAGATTGATTTAAAACTTCATTTTTAATTTAAAAGGATCTAGGTGAAGATCCTTTTTGATAATCTCA
TGACCAAAATCCCTTAACGTGAGTTTTCGTTCCACTGAGCGTCAGACCCCGTAGAAAAGATCAAAGGATC
TTCTTGAGATCCTTTTTTTCTGCGCGTAATCTGCTGCTTGCAAACAAAAAAACCACCGCTACCAGCGGTG
GTTTGTTTGCCGGATCAAGAGCTACCAACTCTTTTTCCGAAGGTAACTGGCTTCAGCAGAGCGCAGATAC
CAAATACTGTTCTTCTAGTGTAGCCGTAGTTAGGCCACCACTTCAAGAACTCTGTAGCACCGCCTACATA
CCTCGCTCTGCTAATCCTGTTACCAGTGGCTGCTGCCAGTGGCGATAAGTCGTGTCTTACCGGGTTGGAC
TCAAGACGATAGTTACCGGATAAGGCGCAGCGGTCGGGCTGAACGGGGGGTTCGTGCACACAGCCCAGCT
TGGAGCGAACGACCTACACCGAACTGAGATACCTACAGCGTGAGCTATGAGAAAGCGCCACGCTTCCCGA
AGGGAGAAAGGCGGACAGGTATCCGGTAAGCGGCAGGGTCGGAACAGGAGAGCGCACGAGGGAGCTTCCA
GGGGGAAACGCCTGGTATCTTTATAGTCCTGTCGGGTTTCGCCACCTCTGACTTGAGCGTCGATTTTTGT
GATGCTCGTCAGGGGGGCGGAGCCTATGGAAAAACGCCAGCAACGCGGCCTTTTTACGGTTCCTGGCCTT
TTGCTGGCCTTTTGCTCACATGT
